Addgene plasmid #37495: pEV9.03
Depositing lab: Geraldine Seydoux. Depositing organization: Johns Hopkins University and School of Medicine. Publication: The C. elegans homolog of nucleoporin Nup98 is required for the integrity and function of germline P granules. Voronina E, Seydoux G. Development. 2010 May;137(9):1441-50. Epub 2010 Mar 24. 10.1242/dev.047654 PubMed 20335358.
Backbone
  Vector backbone: pL4440gw
  Backbone manufacturer: Caldwell(?)
  Backbone size w/o insert (bp): 2790
  Modifications to backbone: Exchanged ccdB gene in original backbone for insert
  Vector type: Worm Expression, RNAi
Growth in bacteria
  Bacterial resistance: Ampicillin, 100 μg/mL
  Growth temperature: 37°C
  Growth strain: DH5alpha
  Copy number: Unknown
Gene/Insert
  Gene/Insert name: npp-16
  Species: C. elegans (nematode)
  Insert size (bp): 511
  Mutation: nts 162-673 of cds
  Entrez Gene: npp-16 (a.k.a. Y56A3A.17)
  Cloning method: Gateway Cloning
  Sequencing primers: 5′ L4440; 3′ pBluescript-KS
Terms and licenses: Academic/Nonprofit Terms; Industry Terms: Not Available to Industry
How to cite: pEV9.03 was a gift from Geraldine Seydoux (Addgene plasmid # 37495 ; http://n2t.net/addgene:37495 ; RRID:Addgene_37495)
