[The description below was written by a language model from this plasmid's Addgene catalogue record.]
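Description:
pEV9.03 is an RNAi feeding-type plasmid for Caenorhabditis elegans, built on pL4440gw, a Gateway-adapted version of the L4440 RNAi vector with a recorded backbone size of about 2.8 kb. It is catalogued as a worm expression/RNAi vector, is propagated in E. coli, and is selected with ampicillin; the copy number is listed as unknown, and the record does not name the origin of replication. No feature table is provided, so the description rests on the catalogue fields alone.

The insert is a 511 bp fragment of the C. elegans gene npp-16 (also known as Y56A3A.17), corresponding to nucleotides 162–673 of the coding sequence rather than the full open reading frame. It was introduced by Gateway recombination, replacing the ccdB counter-selection gene carried in the empty destination backbone, so that recombinant clones lose the toxic cassette. The record does not state the promoters. However, L4440-family vectors generally flank the cloning site with two convergent T7 promoters, so that both strands of the insert are transcribed in a T7 polymerase-expressing bacterial strain to yield double-stranded RNA. Worms that ingest such bacteria undergo knockdown of the corresponding gene.

npp-16 belongs to the nuclear pore protein gene family. The plasmid is associated with a study of how nucleoporins, notably the worm Nup98 homolog, contribute to the integrity and function of germline P granules. This suggests the construct is meant for depleting npp-16 by RNAi, though the record does not describe the specific experiments in which it was used.
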