>Addgene plasmid #37495 | pEV9.03 | addgene partial sequence | sequence record 49966 | L4440 5'-AGCGAGTCAGTGAGCGAG-3'
ACTATAGGGAGACCGGCAGATCTGATATCATCGATGAATTCGAGCTCCACCGCGGTGGCGGCCGCTCTAG
AACTAGTGGATCCACCGGTTCCATGGCTAGCCACGTGACGCGTGGATCCCCATCGAACCACTTTGTACAA
GAAAGCTGGGTGTGAGCCTGAATTACTCGGAGCCGCCGGCGCATCAGACTTTTTCGTCCAGAAATCCTTG
GTGGGCTCCGGAAATTTGATCGTCGTAGCCGGAATCTTCACACTCGACGTGGCGGCTTGTCCGTCTTCGC
CCGATTTGAAAACCACTGATTCAGCTCCACCGAGAGGTCCTCCGCCACGAATCGCGCGTTTTCGGGCGGT
CGCTGGAGCTGCTGGAGCAACGAGTGGCTCTGCGGTTTTTGCGAGTGGAGCTGGCGTTTCCTTGGTTATC
ACTGAAATGTCGCCAAACTTGGGCACAGACGCGACTGTCGCCGCCGGGCTCGAGGCAGCGAAAACTGTAG
AATTCAGCGGATTTTTTGGCGTTCCATTCTTCCGCACAGCTTTGGCTATTTTCCGCGGAGCAACTGTTTC
TCCAGAACTTTCAGACGAGTTTTCGGTTCGTCTGGGCACTGTCATATCGGCTGCAACGTCATCATCGACC
TTATAAATCTGCTTGAGCTGTGCCACATGATCAGCCTGCTTTTTTGTACAAACTTGTTTGATGGGCTGCA
GGAATTCGATATCAAGCTTATCGATACCGTCGACCTCGAGGGGGGGCCCGGTACCCAATTCGCCCTATAG
TGAGTCGTATTACGCGCGCTCACTGGCCGTCGTTTTACAACGTCGTGACTGGGAAAACCCTGGCGTTACC
CAAACTTAATCGCCTTGCAGCACATCCCCCTTT
